Addgene plasmid #230049: mTq2 pcDNA3.1
Purpose: Expresses mTq2 in human cells
Depositing lab: Bas Teusink. Depositing organization: Vrije Universiteit Amsterdam. Publication: An mTurquoise2-Based Glucose Biosensor. Botman D, Tielman A, Goedhart J, Teusink B. ACS Sens. 2026 Feb 2. doi: 10.1021/acssensors.5c03325. PubMed 41628445.
Backbone
  Vector backbone: pcDNA3.1
Growth in bacteria
  Bacterial resistance: Ampicillin, 100 μg/mL
  Growth temperature: 37°C
  Growth strain: DH5alpha
  Copy number: High Copy
Gene/Insert
  Gene/Insert name: mTq2 (alt name: mTurquoise2)
  Species: Synthetic
Terms and licenses: Academic/Nonprofit Terms; Industry Terms
Depositor comments: Please visit https://doi.org/10.1101/2024.11.29.626064 for bioRxiv preprint.
How to cite: mTq2 pcDNA3.1 was a gift from Bas Teusink (Addgene plasmid # 230049 ; http://n2t.net/addgene:230049 ; RRID:Addgene_230049)
