[The description below was written by a language model from this plasmid's Addgene catalogue record and pLannotate feature annotations shown in this document.]
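Description:
mTq2 pcDNA3.1 is a 6,077-nt mammalian expression plasmid built on the pcDNA3.1 backbone for transient or stable expression of the cyan fluorescent protein mTurquoise2 in human cells. It is propagated in E. coli as a high-copy plasmid through a ColE1/pUC-type origin and selected with ampicillin via the β-lactamase gene and its own promoter. An f1 origin is also present, a standard backbone element that allows single-stranded DNA production. Short annotated fragments of lac regulatory sequences, lacI, bom, a bleomycin-resistance gene and an HIV-1 LTR appear to be backbone remnants or partial sequence matches rather than functional parts.

The payload is a single synthetic, mammalian codon-optimised open reading frame encoding mTurquoise2, an enhanced monomeric CFP variant. No fusion partners or epitope tags are annotated. Transcription is driven by the human cytomegalovirus immediate-early enhancer and promoter and is terminated by the bovine growth hormone polyadenylation signal. A T7 promoter upstream and an oppositely oriented SP6 promoter downstream flank the insert, and these can serve for in vitro transcription or as sequencing primer sites. A separate cassette places the neomycin phosphotransferase gene under the SV40 early promoter/enhancer with an SV40 poly(A) signal, which would allow G418 selection of stably transfected mammalian cells.

The associated publication describes an mTurquoise2-based glucose biosensor. The record does not state this plasmid's role in that work, but a construct expressing the unmodified fluorescent protein would plausibly serve as a reference or control alongside sensor constructs, or as a general cyan marker for fluorescence imaging.
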