Features (pLannotate 1.2.2; 21 found; start..end, strand, type, name):
      1..380     +  enhancer       CMV enhancer: human cytomegalovirus immediate early enhancer
    381..584     +  promoter       CMV promoter: human cytomegalovirus (CMV) immediate early promoter
    580..613     +  LTR            5' LTR (truncated) (fragment): truncated 5' long terminal repeat (LTR) from HIV-1
    629..647     +  promoter       T7 promoter: promoter for bacteriophage T7 RNA polymerase
    661..1380    +  CDS            mTurquoise2: enhanced monomeric variant of CFP (Goedhart et al., 2012) mammalian codon-optimized
   1396..1414    -  promoter       SP6 promoter: promoter for bacteriophage SP6 RNA polymerase
   1440..1664    +  polyA_signal   bGH poly(A) signal: bovine growth hormone polyadenylation signal
   1668..1689    +  promoter       SV40 promoter (fragment): SV40 enhancer and early promoter
   1710..2138    +  rep_origin     f1 ori (sequence partly withheld): f1 bacteriophage origin of replication; arrow indicates direction of (+) strand synthesis
   2152..2481    +  promoter       SV40 promoter: SV40 enhancer and early promoter
   2548..3339    +  CDS            neo: KKA2_KLEPN - Also known as kan, nptII. Experimental evidence at protein level: Swiss-Prot protein existence level 1. Resistance to kanamycin, neomycin, paromomycin, ribostamycin, butirosin and gentamicin B. From Klebsiella pneumoniae.
   3363..3521    +  CDS            ble (fragment): BLE_KLEPN - Experimental evidence at protein level: Swiss-Prot protein existence level 1. Binding protein with a strong affinity to the bleomycin family of antibiotics. Binds to CL990; an antimitotic-antibiotic compound. From Klebsiella pneumoniae.
   3516..3637    +  polyA_signal   SV40 poly(A) signal: SV40 polyadenylation signal
   3710..3726    -  protein_bind   lac operator: The lac repressor binds to the lac operator to inhibit transcription in E. coli. This inhibition can be relieved by adding lactose or isopropyl-β-D-thiogalactopyranoside (IPTG). lac repressor encoded by lacI
   3734..3764    -  promoter       lac promoter: promoter for the E. coli lac operon
   3779..3800    -  protein_bind   CAP binding site: CAP binding activates transcription in the presence of cAMP. E. coli catabolite activator protein
   3813..3905    -  CDS            lacI (fragment): lac repressor; lacI; The lac repressor binds to the lac operator to inhibit transcription in E. coli. This inhibition can be relieved by adding lactose or isopropyl-β-D-thiogalactopyranoside (IPTG).
   4088..4676    -  rep_origin     ori: high-copy-number ColE1/pMB1/pBR322/pUC origin of replication
   4847..5707    -  CDS            AmpR: β-lactamase; bla; confers resistance to ampicillin, carbenicillin, and related antibiotics
   5708..5812    -  promoter       AmpR promoter: bla
   5871..5923    -  misc_feature   bom (fragment): basis of mobility region from pBR322
>Addgene plasmid #230049 | mTq2 pcDNA3.1 | addgene full sequence | sequence record 458389 | Addgene NGS Result
GACATTGATTATTGACTAGTTATTAATAGTAATCAATTACGGGGTCATTAGTTCATAGCCCATATATGGA
GTTCCGCGTTACATAACTTACGGTAAATGGCCCGCCTGGCTGACCGCCCAACGACCCCCGCCCATTGACG
TCAATAATGACGTATGTTCCCATAGTAACGCCAATAGGGACTTTCCATTGACGTCAATGGGTGGAGTATT
TACGGTAAACTGCCCACTTGGCAGTACATCAAGTGTATCATATGCCAAGTACGCCCCCTATTGACGTCAA
TGACGGTAAATGGCCCGCCTGGCATTATGCCCAGTACATGACCTTATGGGACTTTCCTACTTGGCAGTAC
ATCTACGTATTAGTCATCGCTATTACCATGGTGATGCGGTTTTGGCAGTACATCAATGGGCGTGGATAGC
GGTTTGACTCACGGGGATTTCCAAGTCTCCACCCCATTGACGTCAATGGGAGTTTGTTTTGGCACCAAAA
TCAACGGGACTTTCCAAAATGTCGTAACAACTCCGCCCCATTGACGCAAATGGGCGGTAGGCGTGTACGG
TGGGAGGTCTATATAAGCAGAGCTCTCTGGCTAACTAGAGAACCCACTGCTTACTGGCTTATCGAAATTA
ATACGACTCACTATAGGGAGACCCAAGCTTATGGTGAGCAAGGGCGAGGAGCTGTTCACCGGGGTGGTGC
CCATCCTGGTCGAGCTGGACGGCGACGTAAACGGCCACAAGTTCAGCGTGTCCGGCGAGGGCGAGGGCGA
TGCCACCTACGGCAAGCTGACCCTGAAGTTCATCTGCACCACCGGCAAGCTGCCCGTGCCCTGGCCCACC
CTCGTGACCACCCTGTCCTGGGGCGTGCAGTGCTTCGCCCGCTACCCCGACCACATGAAGCAGCACGACT
TCTTCAAGTCCGCCATGCCCGAAGGCTACGTCCAGGAGCGCACCATCTTCTTCAAGGACGACGGCAACTA
CAAGACCCGCGCCGAGGTGAAGTTCGAGGGCGACACCCTGGTGAACCGCATCGAGCTGAAGGGCATCGAC
TTCAAGGAGGACGGCAACATCCTGGGGCACAAGCTGGAGTACAACTACTTTAGCGACAACGTCTATATCA
CCGCCGACAAGCAGAAGAACGGCATCAAGGCCAACTTCAAGATCCGCCACAACATCGAGGACGGCGGCGT
GCAGCTCGCCGACCACTACCAGCAGAACACCCCCATCGGCGACGGCCCCGTGCTGCTGCCCGACAACCAC
TACCTGAGCACCCAGTCCAAGCTGAGCAAAGACCCCAACGAGAAGCGCGATCACATGGTCCTGCTGGAGT
TCGTGACCGCCGCCGGGATCACTCTCGGCATGGACGAGCTGTACAAGTAATCTAGAGGGCCCTATTCTAT
AGTGTCACCTAAATGCTAGAGCTCGCTGATCAGCCTCGACTGTGCCTTCTAGTTGCCAGCCATCTGTTGT
TTGCCCCTCCCCCGTGCCTTCCTTGACCCTGGAAGGTGCCACTCCCACTGTCCTTTCCTAATAAAATGAG
GAAATTGCATCGCATTGTCTGAGTAGGTGTCATTCTATTCTGGGGGGTGGGGTGGGGCAGGACAGCAAGG
GGGAGGATTGGGAAGACAATAGCAGGCATGCTGGGGATGCGGTGGGCTCTATGGCTTCTGAGGCGGAAAG
AACCAGCTGGGGCTCTAGGGGGTATCCCC
[124 nt withheld, positions 1710-1833]
C
[91 nt withheld, positions 1835-1925]
A
[49 nt withheld, positions 1927-1975]
CCTTTGACGTTGGAGTCCACGTTCTTT
[37 nt withheld, positions 2003-2039]
ACCCTATCTCGGTCTATTCTTTTGATTTATAAGGGATTTTGCCGATTTCGGCCTATTGGTTAAAAAATGA
GCTGATTTAACAAAAATTTAACGCGAATTAATTCTGTGGAATGTGTGTCAGTTAGGGTGTGGAAAGTCCC
CAGGCTCCCCAGCAGGCAGAAGTATGCAAAGCATGCATCTCAATTAGTCAGCAACCAGGTGTGGAAAGTC
CCCAGGCTCCCCAGCAGGCAGAAGTATGCAAAGCATGCATCTCAATTAGTCAGCAACCATAGTCCCGCCC
CTAACTCCGCCCATCCCGCCCCTAACTCCGCCCAGTTCCGCCCATTCTCCGCCCCATGGCTGACTAATTT
TTTTTATTTATGCAGAGGCCGAGGCCGCCTCTGCCTCTGAGCTATTCCAGAAGTAGTGAGGAGGCTTTTT
TGGAGGCCTAGGCTTTTGCAAAAAGCTCCCGGGAGCTTGTATATCCATTTTCGGATCTGATCAAGAGACA
GGATGAGGATCGTTTCGCATGATTGAACAAGATGGATTGCACGCAGGTTCTCCGGCCGCTTGGGTGGAGA
GGCTATTCGGCTATGACTGGGCACAACAGACAATCGGCTGCTCTGATGCCGCCGTGTTCCGGCTGTCAGC
GCAGGGGCGCCCGGTTCTTTTTGTCAAGACCGACCTGTCCGGTGCCCTGAATGAACTGCAGGACGAGGCA
GCGCGGCTATCGTGGCTGGCCACGACGGGCGTTCCTTGCGCAGCTGTGCTCGACGTTGTCACTGAAGCGG
GAAGGGACTGGCTGCTATTGGGCGAAGTGCCGGGGCAGGATCTCCTGTCATCTCACCTTGCTCCTGCCGA
GAAAGTATCCATCATGGCTGATGCAATGCGGCGGCTGCATACGCTTGATCCGGCTACCTGCCCATTCGAC
CACCAAGCGAAACATCGCATCGAGCGAGCACGTACTCGGATGGAAGCCGGTCTTGTCGATCAGGATGATC
TGGACGAAGAGCATCAGGGGCTCGCGCCAGCCGAACTGTTCGCCAGGCTCAAGGCGCGCATGCCCGACGG
CGAGGATCTCGTCGTGACCCATGGCGATGCCTGCTTGCCGAATATCATGGTGGAAAATGGCCGCTTTTCT
GGATTCATCGACTGTGGCCGGCTGGGTGTGGCGGACCGCTATCAGGACATAGCGTTGGCTACCCGTGATA
TTGCTGAAGAGCTTGGCGGCGAATGGGCTGACCGCTTCCTCGTGCTTTACGGTATCGCCGCTCCCGATTC
GCAGCGCATCGCCTTCTATCGCCTTCTTGACGAGTTCTTCTGAGCGGGACTCTGGGGTTCGAAATGACCG
ACCAAGCGACGCCCAACCTGCCATCACGAGATTTCGATTCCACCGCCGCCTTCTATGAAAGGTTGGGCTT
CGGAATCGTTTTCCGGGACGCCGGCTGGATGATCCTCCAGCGCGGGGATCTCATGCTGGAGTTCTTCGCC
CACCCCAACTTGTTTATTGCAGCTTATAATGGTTACAAATAAAGCAATAGCATCACAAATTTCACAAATA
AAGCATTTTTTTCACTGCATTCTAGTTGTGGTTTGTCCAAACTCATCAATGTATCTTATCATGTCTGTAT
ACCGTCGACCTCTAGCTAGAGCTTGGCGTAATCATGGTCATAGCTGTTTCCTGTGTGAAATTGTTATCCG
CTCACAATTCCACACAACATACGAGCCGGAAGCATAAAGTGTAAAGCCTGGGGTGCCTAATGAGTGAGCT
AACTCACATTAATTGCGTTGCGCTCACTGCCCGCTTTCCAGTCGGGAAACCTGTCGTGCCAGCTGCATTA
ATGAATCGGCCAACGCGCGGGGAGAGGCGGTTTGCGTATTGGGCGCTCTTCCGCTTCCTCGCTCACTGAC
TCGCTGCGCTCGGTCGTTCGGCTGCGGCGAGCGGTATCAGCTCACTCAAAGGCGGTAATACGGTTATCCA
CAGAATCAGGGGATAACGCAGGAAAGAACATGTGAGCAAAAGGCCAGCAAAAGGCCAGGAACCGTAAAAA
GGCCGCGTTGCTGGCGTTTTTCCATAGGCTCCGCCCCCCTGACGAGCATCACAAAAATCGACGCTCAAGT
CAGAGGTGGCGAAACCCGACAGGACTATAAAGATACCAGGCGTTTCCCCCTGGAAGCTCCCTCGTGCGCT
CTCCTGTTCCGACCCTGCCGCTTACCGGATACCTGTCCGCCTTTCTCCCTTCGGGAAGCGTGGCGCTTTC
TCATAGCTCACGCTGTAGGTATCTCAGTTCGGTGTAGGTCGTTCGCTCCAAGCTGGGCTGTGTGCACGAA
CCCCCCGTTCAGCCCGACCGCTGCGCCTTATCCGGTAACTATCGTCTTGAGTCCAACCCGGTAAGACACG
ACTTATCGCCACTGGCAGCAGCCACTGGTAACAGGATTAGCAGAGCGAGGTATGTAGGCGGTGCTACAGA
GTTCTTGAAGTGGTGGCCTAACTACGGCTACACTAGAAGAACAGTATTTGGTATCTGCGCTCTGCTGAAG
CCAGTTACCTTCGGAAAAAGAGTTGGTAGCTCTTGATCCGGCAAACAAACCACCGCTGGTAGCGGTGGTT
TTTTTGTTTGCAAGCAGCAGATTACGCGCAGAAAAAAAGGATCTCAAGAAGATCCTTTGATCTTTTCTAC
GGGGTCTGACGCTCAGTGGAACGAAAACTCACGTTAAGGGATTTTGGTCATGAGATTATCAAAAAGGATC
TTCACCTAGATCCTTTTAAATTAAAAATGAAGTTTTAAATCAATCTAAAGTATATATGAGTAAACTTGGT
CTGACAGTTACCAATGCTTAATCAGTGAGGCACCTATCTCAGCGATCTGTCTATTTCGTTCATCCATAGT
TGCCTGACTCCCCGTCGTGTAGATAACTACGATACGGGAGGGCTTACCATCTGGCCCCAGTGCTGCAATG
ATACCGCGAGACCCACGCTCACCGGCTCCAGATTTATCAGCAATAAACCAGCCAGCCGGAAGGGCCGAGC
GCAGAAGTGGTCCTGCAACTTTATCCGCCTCCATCCAGTCTATTAATTGTTGCCGGGAAGCTAGAGTAAG
TAGTTCGCCAGTTAATAGTTTGCGCAACGTTGTTGCCATTGCTACAGGCATCGTGGTGTCACGCTCGTCG
TTTGGTATGGCTTCATTCAGCTCCGGTTCCCAACGATCAAGGCGAGTTACATGATCCCCCATGTTGTGCA
AAAAAGCGGTTAGCTCCTTCGGTCCTCCGATCGTTGTCAGAAGTAAGTTGGCCGCAGTGTTATCACTCAT
GGTTATGGCAGCACTGCATAATTCTCTTACTGTCATGCCATCCGTAAGATGCTTTTCTGTGACTGGTGAG
TACTCAACCAAGTCATTCTGAGAATAGTGTATGCGGCGACCGAGTTGCTCTTGCCCGGCGTCAATACGGG
ATAATACCGCGCCACATAGCAGAACTTTAAAAGTGCTCATCATTGGAAAACGTTCTTCGGGGCGAAAACT
CTCAAGGATCTTACCGCTGTTGAGATCCAGTTCGATGTAACCCACTCGTGCACCCAACTGATCTTCAGCA
TCTTTTACTTTCACCAGCGTTTCTGGGTGAGCAAAAACAGGAAGGCAAAATGCCGCAAAAAAGGGAATAA
GGGCGACACGGAAATGTTGAATACTCATACTCTTCCTTTTTCAATATTATTGAAGCATTTATCAGGGTTA
TTGTCTCATGAGCGGATACATATTTGAATGTATTTAGAAAAATAAACAAATAGGGGTTCCGCGCACATTT
CCCCGAAAAGTGCCACCTGACGTCGACGGATCGGGAGATCTCCCGATCCCCTATGGTGCACTCTCAGTAC
AATCTGCTCTGATGCCGCATAGTTAAGCCAGTATCTGCTCCCTGCTTGTGTGTTGGAGGTCGCTGAGTAG
TGCGCGAGCAAAATTTAAGCTACAACAAGGCAAGGCTTGACCGACAATTGCATGAAGAATCTGCTTAGGG
TTAGGCGTTTTGCGCTGCTTCGCGATGTACGGGCCAGATATACGCGTT
